Addgene plasmid #146938: pAc5.1B-lambdaN-HA-DmPAN3_M
Purpose: Insect Expression of DmPAN3
Depositing lab: Elisa Izaurralde. Depositing organization: Max Planck Institute for Developmental Biology. Publication: GW182 proteins directly recruit cytoplasmic deadenylase complexes to miRNA targets. Braun JE, Huntzinger E, Fauser M, Izaurralde E. Mol Cell. 2011 Oct 7;44(1):120-33. 10.1016/j.molcel.2011.09.007 PubMed 21981923.
Backbone
  Vector backbone: Unknown
  Vector type: Insect Expression
Growth in bacteria
  Bacterial resistance: Ampicillin, 100 μg/mL
  Growth temperature: 37°C
  Growth strain: DH5alpha
  Copy number: Low Copy
Gene/Insert
  Gene/Insert name: DmPAN3
  Species: D. melanogaster (fly)
  Entrez Gene: CG11486 (a.k.a. Dmel_CG11486, Dmel\CG11486, PAN3)
  Cloning method: Unknown
Terms and licenses: Academic/Nonprofit Terms; Industry Terms: Not Available to Industry
Depositor comments: ORF extracted from NCBI: LD14901 Plasmids from this collection were made available to the research community and donated after the lab closed. Please note that the sequence provided by the depositing laboratory may be theoretical/predicted or based on Sanger sequencing results. There may be discrepancies between sequencing results obtained by Addgene and the depositor sequence. If an Addgene verified sequence is not available, please contact before placing your order to request that our lab fully sequence the plasmid.
How to cite: pAc5.1B-lambdaN-HA-DmPAN3_M was a gift from Elisa Izaurralde (Addgene plasmid # 146938 ; http://n2t.net/addgene:146938 ; RRID:Addgene_146938)
