[The description below was written by a language model from this plasmid's Addgene catalogue record and pLannotate feature annotations shown in this document.]
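Description:
pAc5.1B-lambdaN-HA-DmPAN3_M is an insect-cell expression plasmid of about 7.8 kb that produces Drosophila melanogaster PAN3 (CG11486) fused to an N-terminal lambdaN peptide and HA epitope. The catalogue lists the backbone as unknown, although the name and the annotated parts point to a pAc5.1-type vector. Expression is driven by the constitutive Drosophila actin 5C (Ac5) promoter and transcripts are terminated at an SV40 polyadenylation signal. In bacteria the plasmid is maintained through a ColE1/pUC-type origin and selected with ampicillin via the β-lactamase gene and its own promoter. The record lists it as low copy even though the origin is annotated as a high-copy type. Short fragments annotated as SV40 large T antigen and a tetracycline resistance gene appear to be non-functional backbone remnants. No marker for selection in insect cells is annotated.

The coding region begins with a short fragment of the bacteriophage lambda N protein, the arginine-rich peptide that binds BoxB RNA hairpins. It is followed by an HA tag (the annotated segment is short, consistent with a single copy rather than a full 3xHA) and then the PAN3 open reading frame, which the depositor notes was derived from a cDNA clone. A V5 tag sequence lies downstream of the insert, but the record does not show whether it is in frame and translated or preceded by a stop codon. The meaning of the "_M" suffix is not stated either.

PAN3 is the regulatory subunit of the PAN2-PAN3 cytoplasmic deadenylase. The lambdaN fusion allows it to be artificially tethered to BoxB-containing reporter mRNAs in fly cells, so that its effects on deadenylation, mRNA decay or translation can be assayed. The HA tag supports detection and immunoprecipitation. This fits the associated study of deadenylase recruitment to miRNA targets by GW182 proteins.
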