Features (pLannotate 1.2.2; 11 found; start..end, strand, type, name):
     56..2568    +  promoter       Ac5 promoter: Drosophila melanogaster actin 5C promoter
   2588..2653    +  CDS            N (fragment): REGN_LAMBD - Experimental evidence at protein level: Swiss-Prot protein existence level 1. Plays a role as a transcriptional antitermination factor that allows the virus to initiate its lytic phase. Activates expression of the delayed viral early genes by modifying host RNA polymerase (RNAP) into a form that is resistant to termination signals. This antitermination function requires the host NusA protein which serves to stabilize the interaction between antitermination protein N and host RNA polymerase. From Escherichia phage lambda (Bacteriophage lambda).
   2678..2704    +  CDS            3xHA (fragment): three tandem HA epitope tags
   2723..5092    +  CDS            PAN3: PAN3_DROME - Experimental evidence at protein level: Swiss-Prot protein existence level 1. Regulatory subunit of the poly(A)-nuclease (PAN) deadenylation complex, one of two cytoplasmic mRNA deadenylases involved in general and miRNA-mediated mRNA turnover. PAN specifically shortens poly(A) tails of RNA and the activity is stimulated by poly(A)-binding protein (PABP). PAN deadenylation is followed by rapid degradation of the shortened mRNA tails by the CCR4-NOT complex. Deadenylated mRNAs are then degraded by two alternative mechanisms, namely exosome-mediated 3'-5' exonucleolytic degradation,
   5131..5172    +  CDS            V5 tag: epitope tag from simian virus 5
   5272..5406    -  polyA_signal   SV40 poly(A) signal: SV40 polyadenylation signal
   5429..5513    -  CDS            large T antigen (fragment): large T antigen from SV40 (simian virus 40)
   5514..5984    +  CDS            TcR (fragment): tetracycline efflux protein; tet; confers resistance to tetracycline
   6028..6616    -  rep_origin     ori: high-copy-number ColE1/pMB1/pBR322/pUC origin of replication
   6787..7647    -  CDS            AmpR: β-lactamase; bla; confers resistance to ampicillin, carbenicillin, and related antibiotics
   7648..7752    -  promoter       AmpR promoter: bla
>Addgene plasmid #146938 | pAc5.1B-lambdaN-HA-DmPAN3_M | depositor full sequence | sequence record 289385 | Full Sequence
CTTCAAGGAATTAATTCTATATTCTAAAAACACAAATGATACTTCTAAAAAAAATCATGAATGGCATCAA
CTCTGAATCAAATCTTTGCAGATGCACCTACTTCTCATTTCCACTGTCACATCATTTTTCCAGATCTCGC
TGCCTGTTATGTGGCCCACAAACCAAGACACGTTTTATGGCCATTAAAGCTGGCTGATCGTCGCCAAACA
CCAAATACATATCAATATGTACATTCGAGAAAGAAGCGATCAAAGAAGCGTCTTCGGGCGAGTAGGAGAA
TGCGGAGGAGAAGGAGAACGAGCTGATCTAGTATCTCTCCACAATCCAATGCCAACTGACCAACTGGCCA
TATTCGGAGCAATTTGAAGCCAATTTCCATCGCCTGGCGATCGCTCCATTCTTGGCTATATGTTTTTCAC
CGTTCCCGGGGCCATTTTCAAAGACTCGTCGGTAAGATAAGATTGTGTCACTCGCTGTCTCTCTTCATTT
GTCGAAGAATGCTGAGGAATTTCGCGATGACGTCGGCGAGTATTTTGAAGAATGAGAATAATTTGTATTT
ATACGAAAATCAGTTAGTGGAATTTTCTACAAAAACATGTTATCTATAGATAATTTTGTTGCAAAATATG
TTGACTATGACAAAGATTGTATGTATATACCTTTAATGTATTCTCATTTTCTTATGTATTTATAATGGCA
ATGATGATACTGATGATATTTTAAGATGATGCCAGACCACAGGCTGATTTCTGCGTCTTTTGCCGAACGC
AGTGCATGTGCGGTTGTTGTTTTTTGGAATAGTTTCAATTTTCGGACTGTCCGCTTTGATTTCAGTTTCT
TGGCTTATTCAAAAAGCAAAGTAAAGCCAAAAAAGCGAGATGGCAATACCAAATGCGGCAAAACGGTAGT
GGAAGGAAAGGGGTGCGGGGCAGCGGAAGGAAGGGTGGGGCGGGGCGTGGCGGGGTCTGTGGCTGGGCGC
GACGTCACCGACGTTGGAGCCACTCCTTTGACCATGTGTGCGTGTGTGTATTATTCGTGTCTCGCCACTC
GCCGGTTGTTTTTTTCTTTTTATCTCGCTCTCTCTAGCGCCATCTCGTACGCATGCTCAACGCACCGCAT
GTTGCCGTGTCCTTTATGCGTCATTTTGGCTCGAAATAGGCAATTATTTAAACAAAGATTAGTCAACGAA
AACGCTAAAATAAATAAGTCTACAATATGGTTACTTATTGCCATGTGTGTGCAGCCAACGATAGCAACAA
AAGCAACAACACAGTGGCTTTCCCTCTTTCACTTTTTGTTTGCAAGCGCGTGCGAGCAAGACGGCACGAC
CGGCAAACGCAATTACGCTGACAAAGAGCAGACGAAGTTTTGGCCGAAAAACATCAAGGCGCCTGATACG
AATGCATTTGCAATAACAATTGCGATATTTAATATTGTTTATGAAGCTGTTTGACTTCAAAACACACAAA
AAAAAAAATAAAACAAATTATTTGAAAGAGAATTAGGAATCGGACAGCTTATCGTTACGGGCTAACAGCA
CACCGAGACGAAATAGCTTACCTGACGTCACAGCCTCTGGAAGAACTGCCGCCAAGCAGAGAGAGAGAGA
AAAAGAGGGAGAGCAGCTTAGACCGCATGTGCTTGTGTGTGAGGCGTCTCTCTCTTCGTCTCCTGTTTGC
GCAAACGCATAGACTGCACTGAGAAAATCGATTACCTATTTTTTATGAATGAATATTTGCACTATTACTA
TTCAAAACTATTAAGATAGCAATCACATTCAATAGCCAAATACTATACCACCTGAGCGATGCAACGAAAT
GATCAATTTGAGCAAAAATGCTGCATATTTAGGACGGCATCATTATAGAAATGCTTCTTGCTGTGTACTT
TTCTCTCGTCTGGCAGCTGTTTCGCCGTTATTGTTAAAACCGGCTTAAGTTAGGTGTGTTTTCTACGACT
AGTGATGCCCCTACTAGAAGATGTGTGTTGCACAAATGTCCCTGAATAACCAATTTGAAGTGCAGATAGC
AGTAAACGTAAGCTAATATGAATATTATTTAACTGTAATGTTTTAATATCGCTGGACATTACTAATAAAC
CCACTATAAACACATGTACATATGTATGTTTTGGCATACAATGAGTAGTTGGGGAAAAAATGTGTAAAAG
CACCGTGACCATCACAGCATAAAGATAACCAGCTGAAGTATCGAATATGAGTAACCCCCAAATTGAATCA
CATGCCGCAACTGATAGGACCCATGGAAGTACACTCTTCATGGCGATATACAAGACACACACAAGCACGA
ACACCCAGTTGCGGAGGAAATTCTCCGTAAATGAAAACCCAATCGGCGAACAATTCATACCCATATATGG
TAAAAGTTTTGAACGCGACTTGAGAGCGGAGAGCATTGCGGCTGATAAGGTTTTAGCGCTAAGCGGGCTT
TATAAAACGGGCTGCGGGACCAGTTTTCATATCACTACCGTTTGAGTTCTTGTGCTGTGTGGATACTCCT
CCCGACACAAAGCCGCTCCATCAGCCAGCAGTCGTCTAATCCAGAGACCCCGGATCGGGGTACCAACATG
GACGCACAAACACGACGACGTGAGCGTCGCGCTGAGAAACAAGCTCAATGGAAAGCTGCAAACGGTGGAT
CTCCTCCACATATGGCTTACCCATACGATGTTCCAGATTACGCTCCTCCAAGCTTGAATTCTATGTGCTC
GACTTATGGACTCTTATCTTTTGAGTTTTCAGATACGGCTGCTATGGATCCAATTTTCTTCTCGCCAACG
AATGGAATACCGTCAGAGAGTAAACTCGCCACTTATATGAATCGACAGAATGTCGCCACACCGAGCGGTT
ATGGGCTGAATAACGGGTTCTCACTACTTAATTTGGATTCGCCCCTAAATAAAAAGTCCCAGGTCACGCC
GCAGTCGCCCGAGTTCATTCCAACGCGCCTTGGCTCGACGCCCAACTTCTATGCACCATATCACAACGCG
CCCATGCAATTAAGTAATGGGCTCAATGGCGTCAATGGGTTAACAGCCGCCGCAGCAGCAGCAGCAGCAG
CCGCCGCCGCCGCCGCAGCAGCAGTTCCCTCCTCCACGTCATCGGCGTCCTCCGCCTCGGTGACCATCAG
CAAAACGGCCAACGGTGGCGCCTCCATGCTCGCCCTGCAAAAGACCGCATCCATCGCCTCTGTAACCATC
GCACAACAGCAGCCACAGCATCCACAGAAACAGCAACAGCATCCGCCGTCGGTGGGCGGAGGAGCTGTGT
CCGCCGCCTCCGCCCCCATTGCCATTAGTGGCGCTCCACCGAATCCCGCCGCAGCTCCGTTCGTCAGCAG
CATGTCCGCTCAGACGCCGCTCAAGGGGAGGGGCGCCATGATGCGCCAGGAATCACCAACGGCAGCCATG
ATTTCGGGCGCAGGGCCAGGTGAGAAGTCGCCACCGCACGGGATGACGCCGCACGGAGCATCGCCCATAC
CATCAGCGCTGCCCACCAGCGTGCACCAGGAGAACGTAGGCGGCACCATATACTTCTATCCGACTGCCAA
CGCACAGAACAGCCAGCCCGTCGTCAATTCCATGGTGGTGGATGGAACGCATCCGGCTCTCCATGGCGTG
AGTGCTGTGGCGCCGATGAGTGCGGGCGTTCCGGCGGCCATGATGTACACGGGGCATGTGTATCCGGGAC
CGTCCTCCAACGTGGTCACCATGCAGCCAAAGACGCTGCTGGAGTCGGCCTTCTTTATGCCCGACGAGAT
GCGCGCCGAAGTCCTCGCCCGCAACGAGATCTCTAACCTGATCATGGACGCAGCGGAGGCTGCGCAGCAC
GCTCTACCGCTGGAGGTGGAGAACTACCATGCCCTGTATCCACTGGAACCGCCGGCGCAGCCGTTGCACG
CCAAGCTCACGTTCCCCGCCACCACTTATAGGGCCACGCACAACACGACGGGCTACAAGTACTGCCTGCG
AAGAATACATGGTTTCCGCCTGCAGTCGACCAAGTGCATGACGCTGGTGGAGATGTGGAAGAAGCTGCAG
CACACGAATGTGGTACAACTGCGTGAGGTGTTCACGACGAAAGCATTTGGTGATAACTCTTTAGTATTAG
TGTACGACTATCATCCCGGCTCACAAACATTACTGGCCAAATACTTCACTCCGGCGCCAGAGACCAACGG
GTACACTGATCCATTCCAAGGCGAGGCCCGCCCCTTCAGTCATAAGAGTAACATGCAGCGAACGAGCAAT
GGACCGCTGCTACCGGAGGCCACCATCTGGTCGATCATCATGCAGCTGACCGCCGGCTTAAAAGCCATCC
ACCATGCCGGTCTTGCCTGCAAGGTTCTGGATCCCACAAAGATTATAGTGACGGGCAAGCGTGTACGGTT
TAGCTCATGCTGCATTTCGGATATAACGCAATTCGATCCGAATGCATCCAATCCCTTGGCGCTGGTTAAT
ATGCATCAGCAGGACGATCTGACCGCTTTGGGTCGCTTAGTATTAGCTTTGGCCTGCCGCTGTCTTCAAT
CCGTGCAACGCGACAATGTCCAGTCCAGCATCGATATGGTCACGCGAAACTACTCCACCGATCTGCGAAA
CTTTATTGTTTACCTCTTCACCACCAATAATCGTCGCTCCGTGACCGACCTGATGCCGATGATTGGTGCC
CGCTTCTATACGCAACTGGATGCACTGCAGAGCAAAATTGATATGCAGGAGGACGAGTTGGCCAAGGAGA
TGGAGAACGGGCGGTTATATCGCATTTTGGTCAAACTTAATAGCATCAACGAGCGACCCGACTTTAATCT
GGACTGCACTTGGTCTGAGACTGGTGATAGATACATGTTGAAATTATTCCGTGATTATTTGTTCCATTCC
GTCACTGAGGATGGCCGGCCCTGGCTAGATCACGCACACATTGTACAATGCCTCAACAAGCTGGATGCTG
GCTCCATAGAGCGCGTGCAACTGATGTCCCGCGACGAGCAATCGGTACTCATCGTCTCCTATGCTGAACT
CAAGAATTGTCTGGAGAACGCCTTCTCCGAACTGATGTCAAGTGCGGCCAACTGAGCGGCCGCTCGAGTC
TAGAGGGCCCGCGGTTCGAAGGTAAGCCTATCCCTAACCCTCTCCTCGGTCTCGATTCTACGCGTACCGG
TCATCATCACCATCACCATTGAGTTTAAACCCGCTGATCAGCCTCGACTGTGCCTTCTAAGGCCTGAGCT
CGCTGATCAGCCTCGATCGAGGATCCAGACATGATAAGATACATTGATGAGTTTGGACAAACCACAACTA
GAATGCAGTGAAAAAAATGCTTTATTTGTGAAATTTGTGATGCTATTGCTTTATTTGTAACCATTATAAG
CTGCAATAAACAAGTTAACAACAACAATTGCATTCATTTTATGTTTCAGGTTCAGGGGGAGGTGTGGGAG
GTTTTTTAAAGCAAGTAAAACCTCTACAAATGTGGTATGGCTGATTATGATCAGTCGACCGATGCCCTTG
AGAGCCTTCAACCCAGTCAGCTCCTTCCGGTGGGCGCGGGGCATGACTATCGTCGCCGCACTTATGACTG
TCTTCTTTATCATGCAACTCGTAGGACAGGTGCCGGCAGCGCTCTGGGTCATTTTCGGCGAGGACCGCTT
TCGCTGGAGCGCGACGATGATCGGCCTGTCGCTTGCGGTATTCGGAATCTTGCACGCCCTCGCTCAAGCC
TTCGTCACTGGTCCCGCCACCAAACGTTTCGGCGAGAAGCAGGCCATTATCGCCGGCATGGCGGCCGACG
CGCTGGGCTACGTCTTGCTGGCGTTCGCGACGCGAGGCTGGATGGCCTTCCCCATTATGATTCTTCTCGC
TTCCGGCGGCATCGGGATGCCCGCGTTGCAGGCCATGCTGTCCAGGCAGGTAGATGACGACCATCAGGGA
CAGCTTCAAGGATCGCTCGCGGCTCTTACCAGCCAGCAAAAGGCCAGGAACCGTAAAAAGGCCGCGTTGC
TGGCGTTTTTCCATAGGCTCCGCCCCCCTGACGAGCATCACAAAAATCGACGCTCAAGTCAGAGGTGGCG
AAACCCGACAGGACTATAAAGATACCAGGCGTTTCCCCCTGGAAGCTCCCTCGTGCGCTCTCCTGTTCCG
ACCCTGCCGCTTACCGGATACCTGTCCGCCTTTCTCCCTTCGGGAAGCGTGGCGCTTTCTCAATGCTCAC
GCTGTAGGTATCTCAGTTCGGTGTAGGTCGTTCGCTCCAAGCTGGGCTGTGTGCACGAACCCCCCGTTCA
GCCCGACCGCTGCGCCTTATCCGGTAACTATCGTCTTGAGTCCAACCCGGTAAGACACGACTTATCGCCA
CTGGCAGCAGCCACTGGTAACAGGATTAGCAGAGCGAGGTATGTAGGCGGTGCTACAGAGTTCTTGAAGT
GGTGGCCTAACTACGGCTACACTAGAAGGACAGTATTTGGTATCTGCGCTCTGCTGAAGCCAGTTACCTT
CGGAAAAAGAGTTGGTAGCTCTTGATCCGGCAAACAAACCACCGCTGGTAGCGGTGGTTTTTTTGTTTGC
AAGCAGCAGATTACGCGCAGAAAAAAAGGATCTCAAGAAGATCCTTTGATCTTTTCTACGGGGTCTGACG
CTCAGTGGAACGAAAACTCACGTTAAGGGATTTTGGTCATGAGATTATCAAAAAGGATCTTCACCTAGAT
CCTTTTAAATTAAAAATGAAGTTTTAAATCAATCTAAAGTATATATGAGTAAACTTGGTCTGACAGTTAC
CAATGCTTAATCAGTGAGGCACCTATCTCAGCGATCTGTCTATTTCGTTCATCCATAGTTGCCTGACTCC
CCGTCGTGTAGATAACTACGATACGGGAGGGCTTACCATCTGGCCCCAGTGCTGCAATGATACCGCGAGA
CCCACGCTCACCGGCTCCAGATTTATCAGCAATAAACCAGCCAGCCGGAAGGGCCGAGCGCAGAAGTGGT
CCTGCAACTTTATCCGCCTCCATCCAGTCTATTAATTGTTGCCGGGAAGCTAGAGTAAGTAGTTCGCCAG
TTAATAGTTTGCGCAACGTTGTTGCCATTGCTGCAGGCATCGTGGTGTCACGCTCGTCGTTTGGTATGGC
TTCATTCAGCTCCGGTTCCCAACGATCAAGGCGAGTTACATGATCCCCCATGTTGTGCAAAAAAGCGGTT
AGCTCCTTCGGTCCTCCGATCGTTGTCAGAAGTAAGTTGGCCGCAGTGTTATCACTCATGGTTATGGCAG
CACTGCATAATTCTCTTACTGTCATGCCATCCGTAAGATGCTTTTCTGTGACTGGTGAGTACTCAACCAA
GTCATTCTGAGAATAGTGTATGCGGCGACCGAGTTGCTCTTGCCCGGCGTCAACACGGGATAATACCGCG
CCACATAGCAGAACTTTAAAAGTGCTCATCATTGGAAAACGTTCTTCGGGGCGAAAACTCTCAAGGATCT
TACCGCTGTTGAGATCCAGTTCGATGTAACCCACTCGTGCACCCAACTGATCTTCAGCATCTTTTACTTT
CACCAGCGTTTCTGGGTGAGCAAAAACAGGAAGGCAAAATGCCGCAAAAAAGGGAATAAGGGCGACACGG
AAATGTTGAATACTCATACTCTTCCTTTTTCAATATTATTGAAGCATTTATCAGGGTTATTGTCTCATGA
GCGGATACATATTTGAATGTATTTAGAAAAATAAACAAATAGGGGTTCCGCGCACATTTCCCCGAAAAGT
GCCACCTGACGTCTAAGAAACCATTATTATCATGACATTAACCTATAAAAATAGGCGTATCACGAGGCCC
TTTCGT
